>Addgene plasmid #157340 | pD649-HAsp-IL1RAPL2-COMP5AP-AviTag-9xHis | depositor full sequence | sequence record 303789 | Full Sequence
TTTCAATATTATTGAAGCATTTATCAGGGTTATTGTCTCATGAGCGGATACATATTTGAATGTATTTAGA
AAAATAAACAAATAGGGGTCAGTGTTACAACCAATTAACCAATTCTGAACATTATCGCGAGCCCATTTAT
ACCTGAATATGGCTCATAACACCCCTTGCTCATGACCAAAATCCCTTAACGTGAGTTACGCGCGCGTCGT
TCCACTGAGCGTCAGACCCCGTAGAAAAGATCAAAGGATCTTCTTGAGATCCTTTTTTTCTGCGCGTAAT
CTGCTGCTTGCAAACAAAAAAACCACCGCTACCAGCGGTGGTTTGTTTGCCGGATCAAGAGCTACCAACT
CTTTTTCCGAAGGTAACTGGCTTCAGCAGAGCGCAGATACCAAATACTGTTCTTCTAGTGTAGCCGTAGT
TAGCCCACCACTTCAAGAACTCTGTAGCACCGCCTACATACCTCGCTCTGCTAATCCTGTTACCAGTGGC
TGCTGCCAGTGGCGATAAGTCGTGTCTTACCGGGTTGGACTCAAGACGATAGTTACCGGATAAGGCGCAG
CGGTCGGGCTGAACGGGGGGTTCGTGCACACAGCCCAGCTTGGAGCGAACGACCTACACCGAACTGAGAT
ACCTACAGCGTGAGCTATGAGAAAGCGCCACGCTTCCCGAAGGGAGAAAGGCGGACAGGTATCCGGTAAG
CGGCAGGGTCGGAACAGGAGAGCGCACGAGGGAGCTTCCAGGGGGAAACGCCTGGTATCTTTATAGTCCT
GTCGGGTTTCGCCACCTCTGACTTGAGCGTCGATTTTTGTGATGCTCGTCAGGGGGGCGGAGCCTATGGA
AAAACGCCAGCAACGCGGCCTTTTTACGGTTCCTGGCCTTTTGCTGGCCTTTTGCTCACATGTTCTTTCC
TGCGTTATCCCCTGATTCTGTGGATAACCGTATTACCGCCTTTGAGTGAGCTGATACCGCTCGCCGCAGC
CGAACGACCGAGCGCAGCGAGTCAGTGAGCGAGGAAGCGGAAGGCGAGAGTAGGGAACTGCCAGGCATCA
AACTAAGCAGAAGGCCCCTGACGGATGGCCTTTTTGCGTTTCTACAAACTCTTTCTGTGTTGTAAAACGA
CGGCCAGTCTTAAGCTCGGGCCCCCTGGGCGGTTCTGATAACGAGTAATCGTTAATCCGCAAATAACGTA
AAAACCCGCTTCGGCGGGTTTTTTTATGGGGGGAGTTTAGGGAAAGAGCATTTGTCAGAATATTTAAGGG
CGCCTGTCACTTTGCTTGATATATGAGAATTATTTAACCTTATAAATGAGAAAAAAGCAACGCACTTTAA
ATAAGATACGTTGCTTTTTCGATTGATGAACACCTATAATTAAACTATTCATCTATTATTTATGATTTTT
TGTATATACAATATTTCTAGTTTGTTAAAGAGAATTAAGAAAATAAATCTCGAAAATAATAAAGGGAAAA
TCAGTTTTTGATATCAAAATTATACATGTCAACGATAATACAAAATATAATACAAACTATAAGATGTTAT
CAGTATTTATTATCATTTAGAATAAATTTTGTGTCGCCCTTAATTGTGAGCGGATAACAATTACGAGCTT
CATGCACAGTGGCGTTGACTCAATATTGGCCATTAGCCATATTATTCATTGGTTATATAGCATAAATCAA
TATTGGCTATTGGCCATTGCATACGTTGTATCTATATCATAATATGTACATTTATATTGGCTCATGTCCA
ATATGACCGCCATGTTGGCATTGATTATTGACTAGTTATTAATAGTAATCAATTACGGGGTCATTAGTTC
ATAGCCCATATATGGAGTTCCGCGTTACATAACTTACGGTAAATGGCCCGCCTGGCTGACCGCCCAACGA
CCCCCGCCCATTGACGTCAATAATGACGTATGTTCCCATAGTAACGCCAATAGGGACTTTCCATTGACGT
CAATGGGTGGAGTATTTACGGTAAACTGCCCACTTGGCAGTACATCAAGTGTATCATATGCCAAGTACGC
CCCCTATTGACGTCAATGACGGTAAATGGCCCGCCTGGCATTATGCCCAGTACATGACCTTATGGGACTT
TCCTACTTGGCAGTACATCTACGTATTAGTCATCGCTATTACCATGGTGATGCGGTTTTGGCAGTACATC
AATGGGCGTGGATAGCGGTTTGACTCACGGGGATTTCCAAGTCTCCACCCCATTGACGTCAATGGGAGTT
TGTTTTGGCACCAAAATCAACGGGACTTTCCAAAATGTCGTAACAACTCCGCCCCATTGACGCAAATGGG
CGGTAGGCGTGTACGGTGGGAGGTCTATATAAGCAGAGCTCGTTTAGTGAACCGTCAGATCGCCTGGAGA
CGCCATCCACGCTGTTTTGACCTCCATAGAAGACACCGGGACCGATCCAGCCTCCGCGGCCGGGAACGGT
GCATTGGAACGCGGATTCCCCGTGCCAAGAGTGACGTAAGTACCGCCTATAGAGTCTATAGGCCCACCCC
CTTGGCTTCGTTAGAACGCGGCTACAATTAATACATAACCTTATGTATCATACACATACGATTTAGGTGA
CACTATAGAATAACATCCACTTTGCCTTTCTCTCCACAGGTGTCCACTCCCAGGTCCAACTGCACCTCGG
TTCTATCGAAAACGCGCCTGCTAGCGCCACCATGAAGACCATCATTGCCCTGAGCTACATCTTCTGCCTG
GTGTTCGCTGCGGCCGCCACAAATCTGAAGATGGTGTCCAAGAGAAACAGCGTGGACGGCTGCATCGATT
GGAGCGTGGACCTGAAAACCTATATGGCCCTGGCCGGCGAGCCTGTCAGAGTGAAATGTGCCCTGTTCTA
CAGCTACATCCGGACCAACTACAGCACAGCCCAGAGCACAGGACTGCGGCTGATGTGGTACAAGAACAAG
GGCGACCTGGAAGAACCCATCATCTTCAGCGAAGTGCGGATGAGCAAAGAAGAGGACAGCATCTGGTTCC
ACAGCGCCGAGGCTCAGGATAGCGGCTTTTACACCTGTGTGCTGCGGAACAGCACCTACTGCATGAAGGT
GTCCATGAGCCTGACCGTGGCCGAGAATGAGAGCGGCCTGTGCTACAACAGCCGGATCAGATACCTGGAA
AAGTCCGAAGTGACCAAGCGGAAAGAGATCAGCTGCCCCGACATGGACGACTTCAAGAAGTCCGACCAAG
AGCCTGACGTCGTCTGGTACAAAGAATGCAAGCCCAAGATGTGGCGGAGCATCATCATCCAGAAGGGCAA
CGCCCTGCTGATCCAAGAGGTGCAAGAGGAAGATGGCGGCAACTACACATGCGAGCTGAAGTACGAGGGC
AAGCTCGTGCGGAGAACCACCGAACTGAAAGTGACCGCTCTGCTGACCGACAAGCCTCCTAAGCCTCTGT
TCCCCATGGAAAACCAGCCTAGCGTGATCGACGTGCAGCTGGGCAAGCCTCTGAATATCCCCTGCAAGGC
CTTCTTCGGCTTTAGCGGCGAGTCTGGCCCCATGATCTATTGGATGAAGGGCGAGAAGTTCATCGAGGAA
CTGGCCGGACACATCAGAGAGGGCGAGATCAGACTGCTGAAAGAGCACCTGGGCGAGAAAGAGGTGGAAC
TGGCTCTGATCTTCGACAGCGTGGTGGAAGCCGACCTGGCCAATTACACATGCCACGTGGAAAACCGGAA
CGGCAGAAAGCACGCCAGCGTGCTGCTGAGAAAGAAGGACCTGATCTACAAAGGCGCGCCGGAAGATCAA
GTTGATCCAAGATTGATTGATGGCAAGGGCGGATCTCTGGAGGTGCTGTTCCAGGGACCAGGCGGAAGCG
GCAATCCCGGCGGCGATCTGGCCCCCCAGATGCTGCGCGAGCTGCAGGAGACCAATGCCGCCCTGCAGGA
CGTGCGCGAGCTGCTGCGCCACCGCGTGAAGGAGATCACCTTCCTGAAGAACACCGTGATGGAGTGCGAC
GCCTGCGGTATGCAGCCCTCTAGAGGCTCCGGCTCCATCATCCCAGTTGAGGAGGAGAACCCGGACTTCT
GGAACCGCGAGGCAGCCGAGGCCCTGGGTGCCGCCAAGAAGCTGCAGCCTGCACAGACAGCCGCCAAGAA
CCTCATCATCTTCCTGGGCGATGGGATGGGGGTGTCTACGGTGACAGCTGCCAGGATCCTAAAAGGGCAG
AAGAAGGACAAACTGGGGCCTGAGATACCCCTGGCCATGGACCGCTTCCCATATGTGGCTCTGTCCAAGA
CATACAATGTAGACAAACATGTGCCAGACAGTGGAGCCACAGCCACGGCCTACCTGTGCGGGGTCAAGGG
CAACTTCCAGACCATTGGCTTGAGTGCAGCCGCCCGCTTTAACCAGTGCAACACGACACGCGGCAACGAG
GTCATCTCCGTGATGAATCGGGCCAAGAAAGCAGGGAAGTCAGTGGGAGTGGTAACCACCACACGAGTGC
AGCACGCCTCGCCAGCCGGCACCTACGCCCACACGGTGAACCGCAACTGGTACTCGGACGCCGACGTGCC
TGCCTCGGCCCGCCAGGAGGGGTGCCAGGACATCGCTACGCAGCTCATCTCCAACATGGACATTGACGTG
ATCCTAGGTGGAGGCCGAAAGTACATGTTTCGCATGGGAACCCCAGACCCTGAGTACCCAGATGACTACA
GCCAAGGTGGGACCAGGCTGGACGGGAAGAATCTGGTGCAGGAATGGCTGGCGAAGCGCCAGGGTGCCCG
GTATGTGTGGAACCGCACTGAGCTCATGCAGGCTTCCCTGGACCCGTCTGTGACCCATCTCATGGGTCTC
TTTGAGCCTGGAGACATGAAATACGAGATCCACCGAGACTCCACACTGGACCCCTCCCTGATGGAGATGA
CAGAGGCTGCCCTGCGCCTGCTGAGCAGGAACCCCCGCGGCTTCTTCCTCTTCGTGGAGGGTGGTCGCAT
CGACCATGGTCATCATGAAAGCAGGGCTTACCGGGCACTGACTGAGACGATCATGTTCGACGACGCCATT
GAGAGGGCGGGCCAGCTCACCAGCGAGGAGGACACGCTGAGCCTCGTCACTGCCGACCACTCCCACGTCT
TCTCCTTCGGAGGCTACCCCCTGCGAGGGAGCTCCATCTTCGGGCTGGCCCCTGGCAAGGCCCGGGACAG
GAAGGCCTACACGGTCCTCCTATACGGAAACGGTCCAGGCTATGTGCTCAAGGACGGCGCCCGGCCGGAT
GTTACCGAGAGCGAGAGCGGGAGCCCCGAGTATCGGCAGCAGTCAGCAGTGCCCCTGGACGAAGAGACCC
ACGCAGGCGAGGACGTGGCGGTGTTCGCGCGCGGCCCGCAGGCGCACCTGGTTCACGGCGTGCAGGAGCA
GACCTTCATAGCGCACGTCATGGCCTTCGCCGCCTGCCTGGAGCCCTACACCGCCTGCGACCTGGCGCCC
CCCGCCGGCACCACCGACGCCGCGCACCCGGGTGGCGGAGGACTGAACGACATCTTCGAGGCTCAGAAAA
TCGAATGGCACGAACATCACCATCACCATCACCATCACCATTAAGGCCGGCCTGTAGTCACTGGCACAAC
GCGTTACCCGGTAAGCCAATCGGGTATACACGGTCGTCATACTGCAGACAGGGTTCTTCTACTTTGCAAG
ATAGTCTTGAGTAGTAAAATAAATAGATAGAGAAAATCAGCCTCGACTGTGCCTTCTAGTTGCCAGCCAT
CTGTTGTTTGCCCCTCCCCCGTGCCTTCCTTGACCCTGGAAGGTGCCACTCCCACTGTCCTTTCCTAATA
AAATGAGGAAATTGCATCACAACACTCAACCCTATCTCGGTCTATTCTTTTGATTTATAAGGGATTTTGC
CGATTTCGGCCTATTGGTTAAAAAATGAGCTGATTTAACAAAAATTTAACGCGAATTAATTCTGTGGAAT
GTGTGTCAGTTAGGGTGTGGAAAGTCCCCAGGCTCCCCAGCAGGCAGAAGTATGCAAAGCATGCATCTCA
ATTAGTCAGCAACCAGGTGTGGAAAGTCCCCAGGCTCCCCAGCAGGCAGAAGTATGCAAAGCATGCATCT
CAATTAGTCAGCAACCATAGTCCCGCCCCTAACTCCGCCCATCCCGCCCCTAACTCCGCCCAGTTCCGCC
CATTCTCCGCCCCATGGCTGACTAATTTTTTTTATTTATGCAGAGGCCGAGGCCGCCTCTGCCTCTGAGC
TATTCCAGAAGTAGTGAGGAGGCTTTTTTGGAGGCCTAGGCTTTTGCAAAAAGCTCCCGGGAGCTTGTAT
ATCCATTTTCGGATCTGATCAGCACGTGTTGACAATTAATCATCGGCATAGTATATCGGCATAGTATAAT
ACGACAAGGTGAGGAACTAAACCATGACCGAGTACAAGCCCACGGTGCGCCTCGCCACCCGCGACGACGT
CCCCAGGGCCGTACGCACCCTCGCCGCCGCGTTCGCCGACTACCCCGCCACGCGCCACACCGTCGATCCG
GACCGCCACATCGAGCGGGTCACCGAGCTGCAAGAACTCTTCCTCACGCGCGTCGGGCTCGACATCGGCA
AGGTGTGGGTCGCGGACGACGGCGCCGCGGTGGCGGTCTGGACCACGCCGGAGAGCGTCGAAGCGGGGGC
GGTGTTCGCCGAGATCGGCCCGCGCATGGCCGAGTTGAGCGGTTCCCGGCTGGCCGCGCAGCAACAGATG
GAAGGCCTCCTGGCGCCGCACCGGCCCAAGGAGCCCGCGTGGTTCCTGGCCACCGTCGGCGTCTCGCCCG
ACCACCAGGGCAAGGGTCTGGGCAGCGCCGTCGTGCTCCCCGGAGTGGAGGCGGCCGAGCGCGCCGGGGT
GCCCGCCTTCCTGGAGACATCCGCGCCCCGCAACCTCCCCTTCTACGAGCGGCTCGGCTTCACCGTCACC
GCCGACGTCGAGGTGCCCGAAGGACCGCGCACCTGGTGCATGACCCGCAAGCCCGGTGCCTGACACGTGC
TACGAGATTTCGATTCCACCGCCGCCTTCTATGAAAGGTTGGGCTTCGGAATCGTTTTCCGGGACGCCGG
CTGGATGATCCTCCAGCGCGGGGATCTCATGCTGGAGTTCTTCGCCCACCCCAACTTGTTTATTGCAGCT
TATAATGGTTACAAATAAAGCAATAGCATCACAAATTTCACAAATAAAGCATTTTTTTCACTGCATTCTA
GTTGTGGTTTGTCCAAACTCATCAATGTATCTTATCATGTCTGTATACCGTCGACCTCTAGCTAGAGCTT
GGCGTAATCATGGTCATTACCAATGCTTAATCAGTGAGGCACCTATCTCAGCGATCTGTCTATTTCGTTC
ATCCATAGTTGCCTGACTCCCCGTCGTGTAGATAACTACGATACGGGAGGGCTTACCATCTGGCCCCAGC
GCTGCGATGATACCGCGAGAACCACGCTCACCGGCTCCGGATTTATCAGCAATAAACCAGCCAGCCGGAA
GGGCCGAGCGCAGAAGTGGTCCTGCAACTTTATCCGCCTCCATCCAGTCTATTAATTGTTGCCGGGAAGC
TAGAGTAAGTAGTTCGCCAGTTAATAGTTTGCGCAACGTTGTTGCCATCGCTACAGGCATCGTGGTGTCA
CGCTCGTCGTTTGGTATGGCTTCATTCAGCTCCGGTTCCCAACGATCAAGGCGAGTTACATGATCCCCCA
TGTTGTGCAAAAAAGCGGTTAGCTCCTTCGGTCCTCCGATCGTTGTCAGAAGTAAGTTGGCCGCAGTGTT
ATCACTCATGGTTATGGCAGCACTGCATAATTCTCTTACTGTCATGCCATCCGTAAGATGCTTTTCTGTG
ACTGGTGAGTACTCAACCAAGTCATTCTGAGAATAGTGTATGCGGCGACCGAGTTGCTCTTGCCCGGCGT
CAATACGGGATAATACCGCGCCACATAGCAGAACTTTAAAAGTGCTCATCATTGGAAAACGTTCTTCGGG
GCGAAAACTCTCAAGGATCTTACCGCTGTTGAGATCCAGTTCGATGTAACCCACTCGTGCACCCAACTGA
TCTTCAGCATCTTTTACTTTCACCAGCGTTTCTGGGTGAGCAAAAACAGGAAGGCAAAATGCCGCAAAAA
AGGGAATAAGGGCGACACGGAAATGTTGAATACTCATATTCTTCCTT
Features (pLannotate 1.2.2; 24 found; start..end, strand, type, name):
    119..143     -  CDS            KanR (fragment): aminoglycoside phosphotransferase; aph(3')-Ia; confers resistance to kanamycin
    254..842     +  rep_origin     ori: high-copy-number ColE1/pMB1/pBR322/pUC origin of replication
   1067..1084    +  terminator     rrnB T2 terminator (fragment): transcription terminator T2 from the E. coli rrnB gene
   1109..1128    -  CDS            lacZα (fragment): LacZα fragment of β-galactosidase; lacZ fragment
   1584..1600    +  protein_bind   lac operator: The lac repressor binds to the lac operator to inhibit transcription in E. coli. This inhibition can be relieved by adding lactose or isopropyl-β-D-thiogalactopyranoside (IPTG). lac repressor encoded by lacI
   1843..2146    +  enhancer       CMV enhancer: human cytomegalovirus immediate early enhancer
   2147..2350    +  promoter       CMV promoter: human cytomegalovirus (CMV) immediate early promoter
   2486..2529    +  intron         CMV intron (fragment): modified intron A from human cytomegalovirus
   2581..2599    +  promoter       SP6 promoter: promoter for bacteriophage SP6 RNA polymerase
   2603..2640    +  CDS            IgH signal sequence (fragment): signal sequence from the mouse immunoglobulin heavy chain variable region
   2728..3759    +  CDS            Il1rapl1 (fragment): IRPL1_MOUSE - Experimental evidence at protein level: Swiss-Prot protein existence level 1. May regulate secretion and presynaptic differentiation through inhibition of the activity of N-type voltage-gated calcium channel. May activate the MAP kinase JNK (By similarity). Plays a role in neurite outgrowth (By similarity). During dendritic spine formation can bidirectionally induce pre- and post-synaptic differentiation of neurons by trans-synaptically binding to PTPRD (PubMed:25908590, PubMed:21940441). From Mus musculus (Mouse).
   3859..4038    +  CDS            Comp (fragment): COMP_RAT - Experimental evidence at protein level: Swiss-Prot protein existence level 1. May play a role in the structural integrity of cartilage via its interaction with other extracellular matrix proteins such as the collagens and fibronectin. Can mediate the interaction of chondrocytes with the cartilage extracellular matrix through interaction with cell surface integrin receptors. Could play a role in the pathogenesis of osteoarthritis. Potent suppressor of apoptosis in both primary chondrocytes and transformed cells. Suppresses apoptosis by blocking the activation of caspase-3 and by indu
   4026..5478    +  CDS            SEAP (fragment): secreted alkaline phosphatase from human placenta The natural enzyme has a C-terminal transmembrane sequence that is replaced by a GPI anchor.
   5503..5544    +  CDS            AviTag™ (fragment): peptide tag that allows for enzymatic biotinylation
   5548..5571    +  CDS            8xHis: 8xHis affinity tag
   5717..5828    +  polyA_signal   bGH poly(A) signal: bovine growth hormone polyadenylation signal
   5829..5937    +  rep_origin     f1 ori (fragment): f1 bacteriophage origin of replication; arrow indicates direction of (+) strand synthesis
   5951..6280    +  promoter       SV40 promoter: SV40 enhancer and early promoter
   6328..6375    +  promoter       EM7 promoter: synthetic bacterial promoter&nbsp
   6394..6993    +  CDS            PuroR (fragment): puromycin N-acetyltransferase; pac from Streptomyces; confers resistance to puromycin
   7003..7128    +  CDS            ble (fragment): BLE_KLEPN - Experimental evidence at protein level: Swiss-Prot protein existence level 1. Binding protein with a strong affinity to the bleomycin family of antibiotics. Binds to CL990; an antimitotic-antibiotic compound. From Klebsiella pneumoniae.
   7123..7244    +  polyA_signal   SV40 poly(A) signal: SV40 polyadenylation signal
   7297..8157    -  CDS            AmpR: β-lactamase; bla; confers resistance to ampicillin, carbenicillin, and related antibiotics
   8160..89      -  promoter       AmpR promoter (fragment) (across the origin): bla
