[The description below was written by a language model from this plasmid's Addgene catalogue record and pLannotate feature annotations shown in this document.]
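Description:
pD649-HAsp-IL1RAPL2-COMP5AP-AviTag-9xHis is a mammalian expression plasmid of about 8.2 kb, built on the pD649 backbone, for producing the extracellular domain of human IL1RAPL2 (also known as IL-1R9 or TIGIRR-1) as a secreted fusion protein. It is maintained in E. coli at high copy through a ColE1/pUC-type origin and selected with ampicillin via a full-length β-lactamase gene. A separate SV40 early/EM7 promoter cassette carries a puromycin N-acetyltransferase coding region followed by an SV40 polyadenylation signal, which could allow selection in mammalian cells. The short KanR, lacZα, f1 ori and ble hits in the annotation appear to be backbone remnants.

Expression is driven by the CMV immediate-early enhancer and promoter, followed by a piece of CMV intron A and an SP6 promoter, and ends at a bovine growth hormone polyadenylation signal. The open reading frame begins with a signal peptide, named HAsp in the construct but matched by the automated annotation to part of a mouse immunoglobulin heavy-chain leader. The roughly 1 kb IL1RAPL2 ectodomain follows, inserted between NotI and AscI sites that remain intact. The annotation tool labels this segment as the mouse paralogue Il1rapl1, most likely a homology-based match, since the catalogue specifies synthetic human IL1RAPL2.

Downstream, the backbone supplies the coiled-coil region of cartilage oligomeric matrix protein, which assembles the fusion into pentamers, then placental alkaline phosphatase as an enzymatic reporter, an AviTag for site-specific biotinylation and a polyhistidine tag for purification. This multimerised, enzyme-tagged format raises avidity for detecting weak receptor–ligand binding, in line with the plasmid's origin in a human IgSF cell-surface interactome screen. The depositor notes that some plasmids in the collection may carry an IS4-like transposase insertion upstream of the CMV promoter; none is annotated here.
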