Addgene plasmid #157340: pD649-HAsp-IL1RAPL2-COMP5AP-AviTag-9xHis
Purpose: Mammalian expression of cell-surface protein extracellular domain fused to COMP5AP-AviTag-9xHis. Protein is secreted from cells.
Depositing lab: Chris Garcia. Depositing organization: Stanford University. Publication: A Human IgSF Cell-Surface Interactome Reveals a Complex Network of Protein-Protein Interactions. Wojtowicz WM, Vielmetter J, Fernandes RA, Siepe DH, Eastman CL, Chisholm GB, Cox S, Klock H, Anderson PW, Rue SM, Miller JJ, Glaser SM, Bragstad ML, Vance J, Lam AW, Lesley SA, Zinn K, Garcia KC. Cell. 2020 Aug 20;182(4):1027-1043.e17. doi: 10.1016/j.cell.2020.07.025. PubMed 32822567.
Backbone
  Vector backbone: pD649
  Backbone size w/o insert (bp): 7153
  Vector type: Mammalian Expression
Growth in bacteria
  Bacterial resistance: Ampicillin, 100 μg/mL
  Growth temperature: 37°C
  Growth strain: DH5alpha
  Copy number: High Copy
Gene/Insert
  Gene/Insert name: IL1RAPL2 (alt name: IRPL2)
  Species: H. sapiens (human)
  Insert size (bp): 1014
  Entrez Gene: IL1RAPL2 (a.k.a. IL-1R9, IL1R9, IL1RAPL-2, TIGIRR-1)
  Promoter: CMV/SP6
  Tag / fusion protein: COMP5AP-AviTag-9xHis (C terminal on backbone)
  Cloning method: Restriction Enzyme; 5′ cloning site GCGGCCGC (not destroyed); 3′ cloning site GGCGCGCC (not destroyed)
  Sequencing primers: 5′ ATTTAGGTGACACTATAG; 3′ CGTCGCACTCCATCACGGTG
Resource information
  A portion of this plasmid was derived from a plasmid made by: synthesis by ThermoFisher
Terms and licenses: Academic/Nonprofit Terms; Industry Terms: Not Available to Industry
Depositor comments: Some plasmids in this collection may have an IS4-like element ISVsa5 family transposase upstream of the CMV promoter.
How to cite: pD649-HAsp-IL1RAPL2-COMP5AP-AviTag-9xHis was a gift from Chris Garcia (Addgene plasmid # 157340 ; http://n2t.net/addgene:157340 ; RRID:Addgene_157340)
