>Addgene plasmid #157340 | pD649-HAsp-IL1RAPL2-COMP5AP-AviTag-9xHis | depositor partial sequence | sequence record 303790 | insert (extracellular domain)
ACAAATCTGAAGATGGTGTCCAAGAGAAACAGCGTGGACGGCTGCATCGATTGGAGCGTGGACCTGAAAA
CCTATATGGCCCTGGCCGGCGAGCCTGTCAGAGTGAAATGTGCCCTGTTCTACAGCTACATCCGGACCAA
CTACAGCACAGCCCAGAGCACAGGACTGCGGCTGATGTGGTACAAGAACAAGGGCGACCTGGAAGAACCC
ATCATCTTCAGCGAAGTGCGGATGAGCAAAGAAGAGGACAGCATCTGGTTCCACAGCGCCGAGGCTCAGG
ATAGCGGCTTTTACACCTGTGTGCTGCGGAACAGCACCTACTGCATGAAGGTGTCCATGAGCCTGACCGT
GGCCGAGAATGAGAGCGGCCTGTGCTACAACAGCCGGATCAGATACCTGGAAAAGTCCGAAGTGACCAAG
CGGAAAGAGATCAGCTGCCCCGACATGGACGACTTCAAGAAGTCCGACCAAGAGCCTGACGTCGTCTGGT
ACAAAGAATGCAAGCCCAAGATGTGGCGGAGCATCATCATCCAGAAGGGCAACGCCCTGCTGATCCAAGA
GGTGCAAGAGGAAGATGGCGGCAACTACACATGCGAGCTGAAGTACGAGGGCAAGCTCGTGCGGAGAACC
ACCGAACTGAAAGTGACCGCTCTGCTGACCGACAAGCCTCCTAAGCCTCTGTTCCCCATGGAAAACCAGC
CTAGCGTGATCGACGTGCAGCTGGGCAAGCCTCTGAATATCCCCTGCAAGGCCTTCTTCGGCTTTAGCGG
CGAGTCTGGCCCCATGATCTATTGGATGAAGGGCGAGAAGTTCATCGAGGAACTGGCCGGACACATCAGA
GAGGGCGAGATCAGACTGCTGAAAGAGCACCTGGGCGAGAAAGAGGTGGAACTGGCTCTGATCTTCGACA
GCGTGGTGGAAGCCGACCTGGCCAATTACACATGCCACGTGGAAAACCGGAACGGCAGAAAGCACGCCAG
CGTGCTGCTGAGAAAGAAGGACCTGATCTACAAA
